>Addgene plasmid #31558 | pQTEV-TPT1 | depositor full sequence | sequence record 14455 | Author sequence
CTCGAGAAATCATAAAAAATTTATTTGCTTTGTGAGCGGATAACAATTATAATAGATTCAATTGTGAGCG
GATAACAATTTCACACAGAATTCATTAAAGAGGAGAAATTAACTATGAAACATCACCATCACCATCACCA
TAGCGATTACGACATCCCCACTACTGAGAATCTTTATTTTCAGGGATCCATTATCTACCGGGACCTCATC
AGCCACGATGAGATGTTCTCCGACATCTACAAGATCCGGGAGATCGCGGACGGGTTGTGCCTGGAGGTGG
AGGGGAAGATGGTCAGTAGGACAGAAGGTAACATTGATGACTCGCTCATTGGTGGAAATGCCTCCGCTGA
AGGCCCCGAGGGCGAAGGTACCGAAAGCACAGTAATCACTGGTGTCGATATTGTCATGAACCATCACCTG
CAGGAAACAAGTTTCACAAAAGAAGCCTACAAGAAGTACATCAAAGATTACATGAAATCAATCAAAGGGA
AACTTGAAGAACAGAGACCAGAAAGAGTAAAACCTTTTATGACAGGGGCTGCAGAACAAATCAAGCACAT
CCTTGCTAATTTCAAAAACTACCAGTTCTTTATTGGTGAAAACATGAATCCAGATGGCATGGTTGCTCTA
TTGGACTACCGTGAGGATGGTGTGACCCCATATATGATTTTCTTTAAGGATGGTTTAGAAATGGAAAAAT
GTTAAGCGGCCGCTCGACCTGCAGCCAAGCTTAATTAGCTGAGCTTGGACTCCTGTTGATAGATCCAGTA
ATGACCTCAGAACTCCATCTGGATTTGTTCAGAACGCTCGGTTGCCGCCGGGCGTTTTTTATTGGTGAGA
ATCCAAGCTAGCTTGGCGAGATTTTCAGGAGCTAAGGAAGCTAAAATGGAGAAAAAAATCACTGGATATA
CCACCGTTGATATATCCCAATGGCATCGTAAAGAACATTTTGAGGCATTTCAGTCAGTTGCTCAATGTAC
CTATAACCAGACCGTTCAGCTGGATATTACGGCCTTTTTAAAGACCGTAAAGAAAAATAAGCACAAGTTT
TATCCGGCCTTTATTCACATTCTTGCCCGCCTGATGAATGCTCATCCGGAATTTCGTATGGCAATGAAAG
ACGGTGAGCTGGTGATATGGGATAGTGTTCACCCTTGTTACACCGTTTTCCATGAGCAAACTGAAACGTT
TTCATCGCTCTGGAGTGAATACCACGACGATTTCCGGCAGTTTCTACACATATATTCGCAAGATGTGGCG
TGTTACGGTGAAAACCTGGCCTATTTCCCTAAAGGGTTTATTGAGAATATGTTTTTCGTCTCAGCCAATC
CCTGGGTGAGTTTCACCAGTTTTGATTTAAACGTGGCCAATATGGACAACTTCTTCGCCCCCGTTTTCAC
CATGGGCAAATATTATACGCAAGGCGACAAGGTGCTGATGCCGCTGGCGATTCAGGTTCATCATGCCGTT
TGTGATGGCTTCCATGTCGGCAGAATGCTTAATGAATTACAACAGTACTGCGATGAGTGGCAGGGCGGGG
CGTAATTTTTTTAAGGCAGTTATTGGTGCCCTTAAACGCCTGGGGTAATGACTCTCTAGCTTGAGGCATC
AAATAAAACGAAAGGCTCAGTCGAAAGACTGGGCCTTTCGTTTTATCTGTTGTTTGTCGGTGAACGCTCT
CCTGAGTAGGACAAATCCGCCCTCTAGATTACGTGCAGTCGATGATAAGCTGTCAAACATGAGAATTGTG
CCTAATGAGTGAGCTAACTTACATTAATTGCGTTGCGCTCACTGCCCGCTTTCCAGTCGGGAAACCTGTC
GTGCCAGCTGCATTAATGAATCGGCCAACGCGCGGGGAGAGGCGGTTTGCGTATTGGGCGCCAGGGTGGT
TTTTCTTTTCACCAGTGAGACGGGCAACAGCTGATTGCCCTTCACCGCCTGGCCCTGAGAGAGTTGCAGC
AAGCGGTCCACGCTGGTTTGCCCCAGCAGGCGAAAATCCTGTTTGATGGTGGTTAACGGCGGGATATAAC
ATGAGCTGTCTTCGGTATCGTCGTATCCCACTACCGAGATATCCGCACCAACGCGCAGCCCGGACTCGGT
AATGGCGCGCATTGCGCCCAGCGCCATCTGATCGTTGGCAACCAGCATCGCAGTGGGAACGATGCCCTCA
TTCAGCATTTGCATGGTTTGTTGAAAACCGGACATGGCACTCCAGTCGCCTTCCCGTTCCGCTATCGGCT
GAATTTGATTGCGAGTGAGATATTTATGCCAGCCAGCCAGACGCAGACGCGCCGAGACAGAACTTAATGG
GCCCGCTAACAGCGCGATTTGCTGGTGACCCAATGCGACCAGATGCTCCACGCCCAGTCGCGTACCGTCT
TCATGGGAGAAAATAATACTGTTGATGGGTGTCTGGTCAGAGACATCAAGAAATAACGCCGGAACATTAG
TGCAGGCAGCTTCCACAGCAATGGCATCCTGGTCATCCAGCGGATAGTTAATGATCAGCCCACTGACGCG
TTGCGCGAGAAGATTGTGCACCGCCGCTTTACAGGCTTCGACGCCGCTTCGTTCTACCATCGACACCACC
ACGCTGGCACCCAGTTGATCGGCGCGAGATTTAATCGCCGCGACAATTTGCGACGGCGCGTGCAGGGCCA
GACTGGAGGTGGCAACGCCAATCAGCAACGACTGTTTGCCCGCCAGTTGTTGTGCCACGCGGTTGGGAAT
GTAATTCAGCTCCGCCATCGCCGCTTCCACTTTTTCCCGCGTTTTCGCAGAAACGTGGCTGGCCTGGTTC
ACCACGCGGGAAACGGTCTGATAAGAGACACCGGCATACTCTGCGACATCGTATAACGTTACTGGTTTCA
CATTCACCACCCTGAATTGACTCTCTTCCGGGCGCTATCATGCCATACCGCGAAAGGTTTTGCACCATTC
GATGGTGTCGGAATTTCGGGCAGCGTTGGGTCCTGGCCACGGGTGCGCATGATCTAGAGCTGCCTCGCGC
GTTTCGGTGATGACGGTGAAAACCTCTGACACATGCAGCTCCCGGAGACGGTCACAGCTTGTCTGTAAGC
GGATGCCGGGAGCAGACAAGCCCGTCAGGGCGCGTCAGCGGGTGTTGGCGGGTGTCGGGGCGCAGCCATG
ACCCAGTCACGTAGCGATAGCGGAGTGTATACTGGCTTAACTATGCGGCATCAGAGCAGATTGTACTGAG
AGTGCACCACATGCGGTGTGAAATACCGCACAGATGCGTAAGGAGAAAATACCGCATCAGGCGCTCTTCC
GCTTCCTCGCTCACTGACTCGCTGCGCTCGGTCGTTCGGCTGCGGCGAGCGGTATCAGCTCACTCAAAGG
CGGTAATACGGTTATCCACAGAATCAGGGGATAACGCAGGAAAGAACATGTGAGCAAAAGGCCAGCAAAA
GGCCAGGAACCGTAAAAAGGCCGCGTTGCTGGCGTTTTTCCATAGGCTCCGCCCCCCTGACGAGCATCAC
AAAAATCGACGCTCAAGTCAGAGGTGGCGAAACCCGACAGGACTATAAAGATACCAGGCGTTTCCCCCTG
GAAGCTCCCTCGTGCGCTCTCCTGTTCCGACCCTGCCGCTTACCGGATACCTGTCCGCCTTTCTCCCTTC
GGGAAGCGTGGCGCTTTCTCATAGCTCACGCTGTAGGTATCTCAGTTCGGTGTAGGTCGTTCGCTCCAAG
CTGGGCTGTGTGCACGAACCCCCCGTTCAGCCCGACCGCTGCGCCTTATCCGGTAACTATCGTCTTGAGT
CCAACCCGGTAAGACACGACTTATCGCCACTGGCAGCAGCCACTGGTAACAGGATTAGCAGAGCGAGGTA
TGTAGGCGGTGCTACAGAGTTCTTGAAGTGGTGGCCTAACTACGGCTACACTAGAAGGACAGTATTTGGT
ATCTGCGCTCTGCTGAAGCCAGTTACCTTCGGAAAAAGAGTTGGTAGCTCTTGATCCGGCAAACAAACCA
CCGCTGGTAGCGGTGGTTTTTTTGTTTGCAAGCAGCAGATTACGCGCAGAAAAAAAGGATCTCAAGAAGA
TCCTTTGATCTTTTCTACGGGGTCTGACGCTCAGTGGAACGAAAACTCACGTTAAGGGATTTTGGTCATG
AGATTATCAAAAAGGATCTTCACCTAGATCCTTTTAAATTAAAAATGAAGTTTTAAATCAATCTAAAGTA
TATATGAGTAAACTTGGTCTGACAGTTACCAATGCTTAATCAGTGAGGCACCTATCTCAGCGATCTGTCT
ATTTCGTTCATCCATAGTTGCCTGACTCCCCGTCGTGTAGATAACTACGATACGGGAGGGCTTACCATCT
GGCCCCAGTGCTGCAATGATACCGCGAGACCCACGCTCACCGGCTCCAGATTTATCAGCAATAAACCAGC
CAGCCGGAAGGGCCGAGCGCAGAAGTGGTCCTGCAACTTTATCCGCCTCCATCCAGTCTATTAATTGTTG
CCGGGAAGCTAGAGTAAGTAGTTCGCCAGTTAATAGTTTGCGCAACGTTGTTGCCATTGCTACAGGCATC
GTGGTGTCACGCTCGTCGTTTGGTATGGCTTCATTCAGCTCCGGTTCCCAACGATCAAGGCGAGTTACAT
GATCCCCCATGTTGTGCAAAAAAGCGGTTAGCTCCTTCGGTCCTCCGATCGTTGTCAGAAGTAAGTTGGC
CGCAGTGTTATCACTCATGGTTATGGCAGCACTGCATAATTCTCTTACTGTCATGCCATCCGTAAGATGC
TTTTCTGTGACTGGTGAGTACTCAACCAAGTCATTCTGAGAATAGTGTATGCGGCGACCGAGTTGCTCTT
GCCCGGCGTCAATACGGGATAATACCGCGCCACATAGCAGAACTTTAAAAGTGCTCATCATTGGAAAACG
TTCTTCGGGGCGAAAACTCTCAAGGATCTTACCGCTGTTGAGATCCAGTTCGATGTAACCCACTCGTGCA
CCCAACTGATCTTCAGCATCTTTTACTTTCACCAGCGTTTCTGGGTGAGCAAAAACAGGAAGGCAAAATG
CCGCAAAAAAGGGAATAAGGGCGACACGGAAATGTTGAATACTCATACTCTTCCTTTTTCAATATTATTG
AAGCATTTATCAGGGTTATTGTCTCATGAGCGGATACATATTTGAATGTATTTAGAAAAATAAACAAATA
GGGGTTCCGCGCACATTTCCCCGAAAAGTGCCACCTGACGTCTAAGAAACCATTATTATCATGACATTAA
CCTATAAAAATAGGCGTATCACGAGGCCCTTTCGTCTTCAC
Features (pLannotate 1.2.2; 18 found; start..end, strand, type, name):
     10..54      +  promoter       T5 promoter: bacteriophage T5 promoter for E. coli RNA polymerase, with embedded lac operator
     62..78      +  protein_bind   lac operator: The lac repressor binds to the lac operator to inhibit transcription in E. coli. This inhibition can be relieved by adding lactose or isopropyl-β-D-thiogalactopyranoside (IPTG). lac repressor encoded by lacI
    121..141     +  CDS            7xHis: 6xHis affinity tag
    165..185     +  CDS            capTEV™ (fragment): composite tag for in vivo biotinylation, TEV protease cleavage, and 6xHis tagging
    190..702     +  CDS            TPT1: TCTP_HUMAN - Experimental evidence at protein level: Swiss-Prot protein existence level 1. Involved in calcium binding and microtubule stabilization. From Homo sapiens (Human).
    748..842     +  terminator     lambda t0 terminator: transcription terminator from phage lambda
    857..885     +  promoter       cat promoter (fragment): promoter of the E. coli cat gene encoding chloramphenicol acetyltransferase
    886..1542    +  CDS            cat: CAT_ECOLX - Experimental evidence at protein level: Swiss-Prot protein existence level 1. This enzyme is an effector of chloramphenicol resistance in bacteria. From Escherichia coli. This protein is used as a marker in many commonly used cloning vectors, such as pACYC184.
   1610..1696    +  terminator     rrnB T1 terminator: Escherichia coli rrnB; transcription terminator T1 from the E. coli rrnB gene
   1719..1736    -  promoter       tet promoter (fragment): E. coli promoter for tetracycline efflux protein gene
   1755..1776    -  protein_bind   CAP binding site: CAP binding activates transcription in the presence of cAMP. E. coli catabolite activator protein
   1789..2871    -  CDS            lacI: lac repressor; lacI; The lac repressor binds to the lac operator to inhibit transcription in E. coli. This inhibition can be relieved by adding lactose or isopropyl-β-D-thiogalactopyranoside (IPTG).
   2872..2949    -  promoter       lacIq promoter: lacI (mutant); In the lacIq allele, a single base change in the promoter boosts expression of the lacI gene about 10-fold.
   2998..3039    +  CDS            rop (fragment): Rop protein, which maintains plasmids at low copy number; rop
   3141..3281    +  misc_feature   bom: basis of mobility region from pBR322
   3467..4055    -  rep_origin     ori: high-copy-number ColE1/pMB1/pBR322/pUC origin of replication
   4226..5086    -  CDS            AmpR: β-lactamase; bla; confers resistance to ampicillin, carbenicillin, and related antibiotics
   5087..5191    -  promoter       AmpR promoter: bla
