[The description below was written by a language model from this plasmid's Addgene catalogue record and pLannotate feature annotations shown in this document.]
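Description:
pQTEV-TPT1 is a bacterial expression plasmid for producing human translationally controlled tumor protein (TPT1, also known as TCTP or HRF) in E. coli. It is built on pQTEV, a derivative of the Qiagen pQE-2 vector, and the annotated depositor sequence is about 5.3 kb, consistent with a roughly 4.7 kb backbone carrying a 591 bp insert cloned between BamHI and NotI sites that both remain intact. The plasmid replicates from a ColE1/pMB1-type origin (with a pBR322 bom region and only a fragment of rop) and is selected with ampicillin through a β-lactamase gene under its own promoter. A cat coding sequence with a partial cat promoter is also annotated, but the depositor states that this chloramphenicol resistance sequence is inactive.

Expression is driven by the bacteriophage T5 promoter, which is read by the host E. coli RNA polymerase and is controlled by lac operator sequences. A lacI gene under the lacIq promoter on the same plasmid supplies abundant repressor, so transcription is held off until induced with IPTG. The open reading frame begins with an N-terminal polyhistidine tag (annotated as 7xHis) for metal-affinity purification, followed by a TEV protease recognition site that allows the tag to be removed, then the TPT1 coding sequence. The lambda t0 terminator follows the insert, with an rrnB T1 terminator further downstream.

The clone belongs to a public catalogue of human protein expression clones generated for structural genomics. It is supplied in the Rosetta strain, which carries a separate chloramphenicol-resistant plasmid, pRARE, providing rare tRNAs. Repository quality-control sequencing found a small deletion in the vector downstream of the insert, reported not to affect any features.
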