Addgene plasmid #31558: pQTEV-TPT1
Depositing lab: Konrad Buessow. Depositing organization: Max Planck Institute for Molecular Genetics. Publication: Structural genomics of human proteins--target selection and generation of a public catalogue of expression clones. Bussow K, Scheich C, Sievert V, Harttig U, Schultz J, Simon B, Bork P, Lehrach H, Heinemann U. Microb Cell Fact. 2005 Jul 5;4:21. doi: 10.1186/1475-2859-4-21. PubMed 15998469.
Backbone
  Vector backbone: pQTEV
  Backbone size w/o insert (bp): 4700
  Vector type: Bacterial Expression
Growth in bacteria
  Bacterial resistance: Ampicillin, 100 μg/mL
  Growth temperature: 37°C
  Growth strain: Rosetta
  Copy number: Unknown
Gene/Insert
  Gene/Insert name: tumor protein, translationally-controlled 1 (alt name: PSFEp250G011)
  Species: H. sapiens (human)
  Insert size (bp): 591
  GenBank ID: DQ000539
  Entrez Gene: TPT1 (a.k.a. HRF, TCTP, p02, p23)
  Tag / fusion protein: His (N terminal on backbone); TEV (N terminal on backbone)
  Cloning method: Restriction Enzyme; 5′ cloning site BamHI (not destroyed); 3′ cloning site NotI (not destroyed)
  Sequencing primers: 5′ TGAGCGGATAACAATTTCACACAG; 3′ GGCAACCGAGCGTTCTGAAC
Terms and licenses: Academic/Nonprofit Terms; Industry Terms: Not Available to Industry
Depositor comments: The vector pQTEV is derived from Qiagen pQE-2 and contains an inactive chloramphenicol resistance gene sequence. The Rosetta bacterial strain contains an additional plasmid. The second plasmid, pRARE, provides rare tRNAs for overexpression of recombinant proteins. It has 4694 bp and is chloramphenicol resistence. Please note that Addgene's quality control sequence shows a small deletion in the vector region downstream of insert; the deletion does not affect any features in this construct.
How to cite: pQTEV-TPT1 was a gift from Konrad Buessow (Addgene plasmid # 31558 ; http://n2t.net/addgene:31558 ; RRID:Addgene_31558)
