>Addgene plasmid #31558 | pQTEV-TPT1 | addgene partial sequence | sequence record 61052 | pQE-Fwd 5'-CCCGAAAAGTGCCACCTG-3'
AAAATAGGCGTATCACGAGGCCCTTTCGTCTTCACCTCGAGAAATCATAAAAAATTTATTTGCTTTGTGA
GCGGATAACAATTATAATAGATTCAATTGTGAGCGGATAACAATTTCACACAGAATTCATTAAAGAGGAG
AAATTAACTATGAAACATCACCATCACCATCACCATAGCGATTACGACATCCCCACTACTGAGAATCTTT
ATTTTCAGGGATCCATTATCTACCGGGACCTCATCAGCCACGATGAGATGTTCTCCGACATCTACAAGAT
CCGGGAGATCGCGGACGGGTTGTGCCTGGAGGTGGAGGGGAAGATGGTCAGTAGGACAGAAGGTAACATT
GATGACTCGCTCATTGGTGGAAATGCCTCCGCTGAAGGCCCCGAGGGCGAAGGTACCGAAAGCACAGTAA
TCACTGGTGTCGATATTGTCATGAACCATCACCTGCAGGAAACAAGTTTCACAAAAGAAGCCTACAAGAA
GTACATCAAAGATTACATGAAATCAATCAAAGGGAAACTTGAAGAACAGAGACCAGAAAGAGTAAAACCT
TTTATGACAGGGGCTGCAGAACAAATCAAGCACATCCTTGCTAATTTCAAAAACTACCAGTTCTTTATTG
GTGAAAACATGAATCCAGATGGCATGGTTGCTCTATTGGACTACCGTGAGGATGGTGTGACCCCATATAT
GATTTTCTTTAAGGATGGTTTAGAAATGGAAAAATGTTAACAAATGTGGCAATTATTTTGGATCTATCAC
CTGTCATCATAACTGGCTTCTGCTTGTCATCCACACAACACCAGGACTTAAGACAAATGGGACTGATGTC
ATCTTGAGCTCTTCATTTATTTTGACTGTGATTTATTTGG
